Addgene plasmid #147991: pAc5.1B-EGFP-DmNot1-del1156-1169-dsRNAres_X
Purpose: Insect Expression of DmNot1-del1156-1169-dsRNAres
Depositing lab: Elisa Izaurralde. Depositing organization: Max Planck Institute for Developmental Biology. Publication: A DDX6-CNOT1 complex and W-binding pockets in CNOT9 reveal direct links between miRNA target recognition and silencing. Chen Y, Boland A, Kuzuoglu-Ozturk D, Bawankar P, Loh B, Chang CT, Weichenrieder O, Izaurralde E. Mol Cell. 2014 Jun 5;54(5):737-50. doi: 10.1016/j.molcel.2014.03.034. Epub 2014 Apr 24. PubMed 24768540.
Backbone
  Vector backbone: Unknown
  Vector type: Insect Expression
Growth in bacteria
  Bacterial resistance: Ampicillin, 100 μg/mL
  Growth temperature: 37°C
  Growth strain: DH5alpha
  Copy number: Low Copy
Gene/Insert
  Gene/Insert name: DmNot1-del1156-1169-dsRNAres
  Species: D. melanogaster (fly)
  Mutation: 10 silent mutations and two non silent N605S, K759M compared to the sequence given by NCBI: NM_001103772.2.
  Entrez Gene: Not1 (a.k.a. Dmel_CG34407, CG1874, CG1884, CG34407, Dmel\CG34407, Dmel_CG1874, Dmel_CG1884, NOT, NOT1, anon-EST:Liang-1.29, anon-WO0118547.221, clone 1.29, not1)
  Cloning method: Unknown
Terms and licenses: Academic/Nonprofit Terms; Industry Terms: Not Available to Industry
Depositor comments: Plasmids from this collection were made available to the research community and donated after the lab closed. Please note that the sequence provided by the depositing laboratory may be theoretical/predicted or based on Sanger sequencing results. There may be discrepancies between sequencing results obtained by Addgene and the depositor sequence. If an Addgene verified sequence is not available, please contact before placing your order to request that our lab fully sequence the plasmid.
How to cite: pAc5.1B-EGFP-DmNot1-del1156-1169-dsRNAres_X was a gift from Elisa Izaurralde (Addgene plasmid # 147991 ; http://n2t.net/addgene:147991 ; RRID:Addgene_147991)
