[The description below was written by a language model from this plasmid's Addgene catalogue record and pLannotate feature annotations shown in this document.]
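Description:
pAc5.1B-EGFP-DmNot1-del1156-1169-dsRNAres_X is an insect-cell expression plasmid of about 13.5 kb that produces an EGFP-tagged variant of Drosophila melanogaster Not1, the scaffold subunit of the CCR4-NOT deadenylase complex. The catalogue lists the backbone as unknown, although the name and the annotated parts point to a pAc5.1-type vector. It is maintained in E. coli through a ColE1/pUC-family origin and selected with ampicillin via the bla gene and its promoter. The record describes it as low copy, even though the origin is annotated as a high-copy type. Short fragments of a tetracycline resistance gene and of SV40 large T antigen are also annotated; they appear to be non-functional backbone remnants.

Expression is driven by the constitutive Drosophila actin 5C (Ac5) promoter, followed directly by the EGFP coding sequence. The roughly 7.5 kb stretch between EGFP and the downstream V5 epitope is not annotated in the feature table, but it is where the Not1 insert would sit, giving an N-terminal EGFP fusion. The record does not say whether the V5 tag is read in frame or excluded by a stop codon. An SV40 polyadenylation signal lies downstream of the cassette.

As named, the insert lacks residues 1156–1169 and is dsRNA-resistant. The record notes ten silent changes and two non-silent substitutions (N605S, K759M) relative to the reference transcript. Constructs of this design are typically used for complementation in cultured fly cells: endogenous Not1 is depleted by RNAi while the resistant, fluorescently tagged mutant is expressed. Here the aim, according to the associated publication, was to study CCR4-NOT interactions in miRNA-mediated silencing.
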