Features (pLannotate 1.2.2; 9 found; start..end, strand, type, name):
     56..2568    +  promoter       Ac5 promoter: Drosophila melanogaster actin 5C promoter
   2588..3304    +  CDS            EGFP: EGFP is a basic (constitutively fluorescent) green fluorescent protein published in 1996, derived from Aequorea victoria. It is reported to be a rapidly-maturing weak dimer with moderate acid sensitivity.
  10830..10871   +  CDS            V5 tag: epitope tag from simian virus 5
  10971..11105   -  polyA_signal   SV40 poly(A) signal: SV40 polyadenylation signal
  11128..11212   -  CDS            large T antigen (fragment): large T antigen from SV40 (simian virus 40)
  11213..11683   +  CDS            TcR (fragment): tetracycline efflux protein; tet; confers resistance to tetracycline
  11727..12315   -  rep_origin     ori: high-copy-number ColE1/pMB1/pBR322/pUC origin of replication
  12486..13346   -  CDS            AmpR: β-lactamase; bla; confers resistance to ampicillin, carbenicillin, and related antibiotics
  13347..13451   -  promoter       AmpR promoter: bla
>Addgene plasmid #147991 | pAc5.1B-EGFP-DmNot1-del1156-1169-dsRNAres_X | depositor full sequence | sequence record 290438 | Full Sequence
CTTCAAGGAATTAATTCTATATTCTAAAAACACAAATGATACTTCTAAAAAAAATCATGAATGGCATCAA
CTCTGAATCAAATCTTTGCAGATGCACCTACTTCTCATTTCCACTGTCACATCATTTTTCCAGATCTCGC
TGCCTGTTATGTGGCCCACAAACCAAGACACGTTTTATGGCCATTAAAGCTGGCTGATCGTCGCCAAACA
CCAAATACATATCAATATGTACATTCGAGAAAGAAGCGATCAAAGAAGCGTCTTCGGGCGAGTAGGAGAA
TGCGGAGGAGAAGGAGAACGAGCTGATCTAGTATCTCTCCACAATCCAATGCCAACTGACCAACTGGCCA
TATTCGGAGCAATTTGAAGCCAATTTCCATCGCCTGGCGATCGCTCCATTCTTGGCTATATGTTTTTCAC
CGTTCCCGGGGCCATTTTCAAAGACTCGTCGGTAAGATAAGATTGTGTCACTCGCTGTCTCTCTTCATTT
GTCGAAGAATGCTGAGGAATTTCGCGATGACGTCGGCGAGTATTTTGAAGAATGAGAATAATTTGTATTT
ATACGAAAATCAGTTAGTGGAATTTTCTACAAAAACATGTTATCTATAGATAATTTTGTTGCAAAATATG
TTGACTATGACAAAGATTGTATGTATATACCTTTAATGTATTCTCATTTTCTTATGTATTTATAATGGCA
ATGATGATACTGATGATATTTTAAGATGATGCCAGACCACAGGCTGATTTCTGCGTCTTTTGCCGAACGC
AGTGCATGTGCGGTTGTTGTTTTTTGGAATAGTTTCAATTTTCGGACTGTCCGCTTTGATTTCAGTTTCT
TGGCTTATTCAAAAAGCAAAGTAAAGCCAAAAAAGCGAGATGGCAATACCAAATGCGGCAAAACGGTAGT
GGAAGGAAAGGGGTGCGGGGCAGCGGAAGGAAGGGTGGGGCGGGGCGTGGCGGGGTCTGTGGCTGGGCGC
GACGTCACCGACGTTGGAGCCACTCCTTTGACCATGTGTGCGTGTGTGTATTATTCGTGTCTCGCCACTC
GCCGGTTGTTTTTTTCTTTTTATCTCGCTCTCTCTAGCGCCATCTCGTACGCATGCTCAACGCACCGCAT
GTTGCCGTGTCCTTTATGCGTCATTTTGGCTCGAAATAGGCAATTATTTAAACAAAGATTAGTCAACGAA
AACGCTAAAATAAATAAGTCTACAATATGGTTACTTATTGCCATGTGTGTGCAGCCAACGATAGCAACAA
AAGCAACAACACAGTGGCTTTCCCTCTTTCACTTTTTGTTTGCAAGCGCGTGCGAGCAAGACGGCACGAC
CGGCAAACGCAATTACGCTGACAAAGAGCAGACGAAGTTTTGGCCGAAAAACATCAAGGCGCCTGATACG
AATGCATTTGCAATAACAATTGCGATATTTAATATTGTTTATGAAGCTGTTTGACTTCAAAACACACAAA
AAAAAAAATAAAACAAATTATTTGAAAGAGAATTAGGAATCGGACAGCTTATCGTTACGGGCTAACAGCA
CACCGAGACGAAATAGCTTACCTGACGTCACAGCCTCTGGAAGAACTGCCGCCAAGCAGAGAGAGAGAGA
AAAAGAGGGAGAGCAGCTTAGACCGCATGTGCTTGTGTGTGAGGCGTCTCTCTCTTCGTCTCCTGTTTGC
GCAAACGCATAGACTGCACTGAGAAAATCGATTACCTATTTTTTATGAATGAATATTTGCACTATTACTA
TTCAAAACTATTAAGATAGCAATCACATTCAATAGCCAAATACTATACCACCTGAGCGATGCAACGAAAT
GATCAATTTGAGCAAAAATGCTGCATATTTAGGACGGCATCATTATAGAAATGCTTCTTGCTGTGTACTT
TTCTCTCGTCTGGCAGCTGTTTCGCCGTTATTGTTAAAACCGGCTTAAGTTAGGTGTGTTTTCTACGACT
AGTGATGCCCCTACTAGAAGATGTGTGTTGCACAAATGTCCCTGAATAACCAATTTGAAGTGCAGATAGC
AGTAAACGTAAGCTAATATGAATATTATTTAACTGTAATGTTTTAATATCGCTGGACATTACTAATAAAC
CCACTATAAACACATGTACATATGTATGTTTTGGCATACAATGAGTAGTTGGGGAAAAAATGTGTAAAAG
CACCGTGACCATCACAGCATAAAGATAACCAGCTGAAGTATCGAATATGAGTAACCCCCAAATTGAATCA
CATGCCGCAACTGATAGGACCCATGGAAGTACACTCTTCATGGCGATATACAAGACACACACAAGCACGA
ACACCCAGTTGCGGAGGAAATTCTCCGTAAATGAAAACCCAATCGGCGAACAATTCATACCCATATATGG
TAAAAGTTTTGAACGCGACTTGAGAGCGGAGAGCATTGCGGCTGATAAGGTTTTAGCGCTAAGCGGGCTT
TATAAAACGGGCTGCGGGACCAGTTTTCATATCACTACCGTTTGAGTTCTTGTGCTGTGTGGATACTCCT
CCCGACACAAAGCCGCTCCATCAGCCAGCAGTCGTCTAATCCAGAGACCCCGGATCGGGGTACCAACATG
GTGAGCAAGGGCGAGGAGCTGTTCACCGGGGTGGTGCCCATCCTGGTCGAGCTGGACGGCGACGTAAACG
GCCACAAGTTCAGCGTGTCCGGCGAGGGCGAGGGCGATGCCACCTACGGCAAGCTGACCCTGAAGTTCAT
CTGCACCACCGGCAAGCTGCCCGTGCCCTGGCCCACCCTCGTGACCACCCTGACCTACGGCGTGCAGTGC
TTCAGCCGCTACCCCGACCACATGAAGCAGCACGACTTCTTCAAGTCCGCCATGCCCGAAGGCTACGTCC
AGGAGCGCACCATCTTCTTCAAGGACGACGGCAACTACAAGACCCGCGCCGAGGTGAAGTTCGAGGGCGA
CACCCTGGTGAACCGCATCGAGCTGAAGGGCATCGACTTCAAGGAGGACGGCAACATCCTGGGGCACAAG
CTGGAGTACAACTACAACAGCCACAACGTCTATATCATGGCCGACAAGCAGAAGAACGGCATCAAGGTGA
ACTTCAAGATCCGCCACAACATCGAGGACGGCAGCGTGCAGCTCGCCGACCACTACCAGCAGAACACCCC
CATCGGCGACGGCCCCGTGCTGCTGCCCGACAACCACTACCTGAGCACCCAGTCCGCCCTGAGCAAAGAC
CCCAACGAGAAGCGCGATCACATGGTCCTGCTGGAGTTCGTGACCGCCGCCGGGATCACTCTCGGCATGG
ACGAGCTGTACAAGCCAAGCTTAATTAAGATGAACGTAGAGAGCCAACTGAAGACACCGCCAACGCACAT
TCGAAATCTGGTCAAGCACGTGAACAAGCGAAATTTTAATGAGAGCAGCGAGCAAATAAATCAGTTCGTT
AAAGAGCACGGCCTGGAAGCGGATCGCAGCAGCCTGCGCCACCTGTTCTCCGTGATCAACTTCAGCGATC
TCGTGCCATCAGTTACGGTCCAGCTGCAGGCGAAGCTCCTGGGCATCCAGTTGGAGCGTCAGCTTCACAG
TTCATCGTTTGTGTCCAACATCTGCTACGCTTTTGACCAGTTCTTCGCCAGCAACCAGAAGTCCCTGAAG
CCTGTTGCGGTAGCGGATCTCGTTGGCCAGGTCGCCCGACTGACCGGCATCAACAAGGTTTGTGAGTGCG
TCTTTGCCTTGGCCTTGACCCACTCCTCGTACACAGAACTCAAACATTCTGCCAGGAACAACCTAAAAGG
TAGCCTCAGCGAACTTATAGACTCTTACTTGGGTAATAAAGGCACCGGCCCAGCCGACAGCGGTCTCCGG
GAGATCTCCTTCGATCTACTGCAGTATTTGCTGTGCTGCCTTAGCGAGTACGTACAACCGCAGGTGGAAG
CACAGTTTTTGATCAAGCTTCGTGAGGAGTTTCCGCGCCAGGCGGTACCGCTGGTTCTAGCGCCGTTCCT
TTACGGCTCGACGACGGCGACGATTGCGGGAGCAGGTGCCAGCGAAACGGATGCGGAGGCCGAAGCGACG
ACTAATAGCAACAGCTCCAGTTTCGAAGCAGATGCTTTGAACGAGGTGGGAATCGAGGATATTTATGACC
ATTTAAGCGAGATAATATTCACCAACCAGGGCAAAAATAATATTATGGACACATCTTGGATTAATCTAAT
CCTTGAAATCGGTTATGAATTTACATCGAGCGTTGAAGAGTGTAAGAATCATTTGTGTTCCCGCGAGCGA
GAACGCGCTGAGCTCCAGTCCAAAGATGTCGCCAAGATCGTGGGTCTTATGTGCCGACGGCACTCCTCCC
TGCTCGATTGTAATGTGAATCTACCGACGCCGGCGAACTTCTGGCCTGGTCAGGGACAGGGCGGTGGCAG
CAACAGCAGTGGCTCTTCGCAGACACAAATCACTCCGCAGCAACAGAACCCGGGCAGCAGTAACAACAAC
GATGGCAGCGATGGCAATTCGTCCAGTGATAAGAAGGACAAGAAGGAGACGACGGAGGCCACGCAAACTT
GGAAGCCAGATGTCTTTGTGCAGGCGCTCAAGGAGGTGGTGCCTCAGCTCAACTGGAAGGACGTGTGCAT
GGAACTTGATCATCCCGAGTTCGTGCTGAAGGATCGCATCGGTTTGGAGCTTTTGCTCACCATCCTTCGG
CTGGCCACTGGCTCTAACATATTTCCACATCCAGAATGCATTTACCGTCACTGGGCAAACACGGAAGGTC
AGCTGTCGCTTATCGCGACAATGCTGAAGAACCCGGATCTCTTTTCCTTCGCCGACTTTGTATTTAGCCA
GCCAGCGTTGGATGTGCTTAAGACAGCTCCGGATGCGGACAATAAGGAGATCTCGTCCTGGAAGTCGCTT
CACCTGGTGGAGGTGCTGCTCTCCATTGCGGACAAGGGATACTATACGCAGGTCCATGAGCTATTCAAGT
TCCCAGCGCAGAACTGTCCCGATGTGCTATTTTTGGCCTTATTGAACACAAGTCCGCCTATGACGCCACT
GCGTCAGGATCTGTTTAACCAACTGATACCAACGTTCCTTGGCAACCATCCCAACTCGAACGTGATCTTG
GCCAGCGCCTGGAGCTCGAACAGCTTCCAACTTCGTTCCAATATCATGAATGCTATGTCCGAGTGGTATC
TCCGAGGCAATGAGTTCGATCAGGTGAAACTGTCGCGCATCCTGGATCTTGCCCAGGATTTAAAAGCGCT
ATCAGCGCTGCTCAACGCCCGTTCATTTTTATTCATTATCGACCTGGCTTGCCTTGCCTCTCGGCGCGAG
TACCTGAAGCTGGAAAAGTGGCTTACCGATAAAATTCGCGAACATGGAGAGCCTTTTATGCAGGCTATAA
TCAAGGTTCTGCACCGCCGCTGCCCGCAGGTTATCAACGCCAAAGTGCCAGAGGATCAGCTGCCTCCCAA
GCAGGCGCAGCTTTTGCCCGAGACAGTTACAACCATGATCAACTGTCTGCAAACGTGCATCAATAACTGC
ATGCAGCCGGAGATGGTCGAAGTCATCATGCAAATGACCGCGAACGTGGCGATTATGGCTAACATGGCGC
GTGCCCAACAGCAGCAGCAGCCAGGATTGGTTCCGCCGCCTCCACCAACAATTCTGCGCGGCCATCGTGG
TATGGATCTGCCTGGAGGCATAGTCCCTCCGCCACCGCAGCAACCGTTCTCCGGAAACCTCAACGCGCAG
ATGTTTGGACCAGGAATGGATCCGCTAACGAATATGTCCAACAACTTAGCCGGCCTCAACCTCAGCGGCC
CGAACGGAGCATTTAATTTTGGAAACATGCTAACTTCTCCATCGCGTCTGATGACTCCGGGAGCCAATCC
CTATCCGCTGAACCTCATGCAGATGCCGCAGGCTCCGCCACCACCCAACGTAGGAAACCTAGGCCGCATG
CTGCCAGGGGGTCCACAACAGCAGACTCCAACGCCGACTCCAACGGCCCCCAATCCAAACAACCCTGTGA
TGGCCGATCTCCAGATACCTGTGTCAAAGGAAGTTGAAGACGAGGTCAACTCATACTTTCAGCGCATCTA
CAACCACCAGCCGAATCCAACGCTGTCCATCGATGAAGTGCTGGACATTTTGCAAAGATTTAAAGAGTCA
AGTAACCGGCGCGAGCAGGAAGTCTTTTTGTGCATGCTGCGCAATCTGTTCGAGGAATATCGCTTTTTCT
GTCAATACCCAGAGAAAGAGCTACAGATTACTGCGCAGCTATTTGGTGGCATTATTGATCGTAACCTGGT
GCCCACTTTTGTTGCACTGGGCCTTTCTCTGCGCTGTGTCTTGGATGCCCTCCGCAAGCCCGATGGATCT
AAGCTTTACTATTTCGGTGTGACGGCACTGGACAGATTCAGAACTCGATTGCACACCTACAACAAATACT
GCGAGCATATCCGCTCCATTCCTCACTTCTCTGACTTCCCGCCGCACCTTATTCAGTATGTGGAATACGG
AATGCACGGCCAGGAGCCGCCGCCGCAGAAGTTGATTGGACTCAGCAATACGATTCCTTCGGCGATATCT
AGCGGACCAGGAACGGAACCAATTTACAGGAATAGCTCCATGTTAGGTAATATGCCCGCTGCCACCCCGG
GATCGGGACCGAAATCAAACGCTGCTGTATCGCATGCCACGAGAATGAAGTCCATCGCCAATGCCACCAA
TATCGACACACTTTTGGTGGCCAACCAGGAAGAGAAAGTGACGGTGCCACCAGAGCCTGTGCAGGGCTCA
TCTGGCATACCGCAGAAGTGCGATGAGATAAAGGAGATTATGACCAAGGAGTATTGGCCGTGGCTAGCGC
AATATCTGGTCCTCAAACGCGCATCAATGGAGTTCAACTTCCACACACTATATTACAACTTTTTGGATGC
CCTTAAAAACGGCGAGATCAACCGATTCGTAACCAAAGAGACCCTACGCAACATCAAGGTACTCTTGCGC
TCCGATAAGGGAGTTATTAATTTCTCCGATCGAAGTCTGTTGAAGAACCTCGGACACTGGTTGGGCATGA
TGACCTTAGGTCGCAATCGCCCCATCCTGCAGTTGGATCTGGATCTTAAATCCCTTTTGGCTGAGGCTTA
CCACAAGGGCCAGCAGGAACTGCTTTTTGTGGTTCCTTTCGTAGCCAAGATCCTTGAGTCATCCGCCAAG
TCTCGCATCTTCCGATCGCCCAATCCATGGACAATGGGTATCATGTACGTGCTTGCTGAGCTTCACCAGG
AGCCAGACCTTAAGCTGAACCTGAAGTTTGAAATCGAAGTACTCTGCAAAACACTTAATCTGGAGTTGGC
CAAGTTGCGACAAGTGATCTACCTGAAGGATCCCAATCGAACTCACCGGATTGAAGAGCAGATGTCGCAA
CCAAAACCGAAACAACTTGAGCCAGTGGCTTCTGCGCCAGCTCTACCGCGTGAACAGCAATCCCCGGCAC
AACCTCCGCCACCACCACAACAGCAGCAACCACCGCAGCAGCAGGTACCTCCACCGCCATCCTCTGCGGA
CGTGGACGCCCAAAATGCGGCCGCTATGATGATGGCAGCGGGCGGAGCTAATAGTACTCCTGGATCGGTA
TCTTCGCCCAATCTACCCACCGATTCCAGCCAGGTGGCACTACCGCCACCAGAGCCGCGCTATTCATACG
TGGACGTAAACGTGAGCAACTTCCAGCTTATTGGTCAGCAGTTGGTACTGCCACCCAATACTCCGTTCCT
GCACGCCAATCCCGGAATCAAACACATGGTCGTCAACGCCGTGGAGCGCACGATAACCGACTGGTTGCAG
CCTATTGTGGACCGAAGCATCCGCATTGCCTGTGCCACCACCGAGCAGATCATCCGCAAGGACTTCGCCC
TGGATGCTGACGAGAACCGAATGCGCACTGCCGCTCATCAGATGGTACGAAACCTTGCCGCCGGCATGGC
CATGATTACCGGTAAGGATGAGATAGCGCGTGCTATTAGCCAGAATCTGCACAAGGCCTTGCTGTCGGGT
CTAAATGGGATGCCCAGCATGGCTGAGATCCAAGCTGCTGCTATGCAGTTAGCCAGCGAAAATGTTGAGC
TAGTTTGCGCTTTCATTCAGAAAACATCTGCTGAAAAGGCAGCCGCAGAGATCGATAGGCGTCTAAGCAC
CGATTTCGAGACCAGAAAAATTGCTCGTGAAGAGGGCAACCGCTTTGTGGACGCCCAGATCCTCACCTAT
CAACAGGAGCGTCTTCCAGAAGCAGTGCGCATCAAGGTGGGCGCGGCTCCAGCTACACTTTATGCTGTGT
ACTCGGAGTTCGCTAGAAGCATACCTGGCTTCCAGCAGATGAGCGATCGCGATATTGCCCTGTTTGTGCC
CAAGCCGACGGATTTGTCTCAGCCAAATGTGTTTGCTAATGATGATAGCATGGTATACGGGGAACTGGCT
AGCAAAATGGAGGCCTTCATGAACACGGCAATCGGAGTGCCGACACTCCAGATCCAGGCTAGCAAGATGC
ACATGCTACTCAACGCCCTGATAGCGACGCGTCGACTGCGTGACCAAGAGTCTGCCTTTAATCTGCTGAC
CCGCGCGGTCGAGGGTTTGACCGAAGGATTGGTCAATATGCATGAAAACATGGAGCAAATGAAGATGTAC
CAAAACATCCATCTCCGTATCCTTGGCTTGCTGAACAACAGTTTCGGTGCTCCAAACACAGAGCGAGCGG
TAACAAAGTGTTTCTTCGATATCCGAGAGGAGGTGCGATATAACGTGGAGGCAGCTCGCGCTTTGATTAC
GTCGCACTTTGTCAATCTGAATCAGTTTGACGGAATGCTACGCGACTGCATGGACAACGGAAACAATTAT
GTGGCTATATCGTTCGGTATCGCACTGCTGGAGCGCCTCATCATGGACGATCGAGTGATTAATATTGTTT
CGGACAACGAATTCATGGCAACTGTTGAGCTGCTAGGTAGGCTGACCCAACACCGTCACCGCTACCCCGA
GTGTATCGTCAACGCCATCGACACCCTGTGGTCCGGCAATTTCAATAGCTCCTCCGATTATTCCCCCTTT
AATGGAAACGACCGCTATCTGAGCGGCGCTAGCCACTATATTCATAGCGGAATGCACCATGTCCGCTCGT
GTGACACCGACGACCCCCCCGGACTCCAGGAAAAAACCGAATTCTTGTTGAAAGACTGGGTGGCCTTGTA
TACCCAGCAAAATCAACAATCGACCCGTGACGCCCGTAATTTTGGCGCCTTCGTGCAAAAAATGAATACC
TACGGCATTTTGAAGACCGATGATCTGATTACGCGCTTCTTTCGTCAAGCTACCCATATCTGTACCGACG
TCGTCTATCGTATGTTTGCTGAACCCAGCCTTCCCATTAATCAAGCTAAGAATAAAATTTTTCAATGGAT
TGACGCCTTTGTGCACTTGATCGCCATGCTGGTCCGCCATTCGGGAGAGGCCGGCAACCCCACGACGAAA
ATTAATTTGCTCAATAAAGTCTTGGGAATCGTCTTGGGCACCTTGATCAAAGATCACGAAATGCGCGGAG
TGTCCTTTCAACAAGTGGGATATCACCGTTTTTTTATGATGTTGTTTATGGAATTGTGTACCGCTGACGT
CATCCTGGAAAGCTTGATGCATAGCATCGTCAGCGCTTTTGCTTACACATATCACTTGTTGAATCCCAGC
GTGGCTCCGGGATTCTGCTTTGCTTGGTTGGAGCTCATTTCGCATCGCGTCTTCCTGGGCCGCATCCTGG
TCCAAATTCCCGGGCAAAAGGGCTGGCCACTTTACGCTCAATTGCTGCAGGACCTTTTTAAATATCTTGC
GCCCTTCTTACGCAACACTGAGCTCGGCAAACCAGTCCAGCTTTTGTACAAGGGGACGCTACGTGTTCTG
CTCGTTCTGCTTCACGACTTCCCGGAGTTCTTGTGCGACTATCATTTTGGGTTCTGTGACACCATCCCGC
CCAATTGCGTCCAGATGCGTAACATCATCCTGTCGGCGTTTCCGCGCAACATGCGCTTGCCCGATCCCTT
CACGCCCAACCTAAAAGTGGACATGCTGTCGGACAGTAGTAATGCGCCTAAGGTGCTCAGTAGCTACATT
ATGAACATCCAGCCCGCGAACTTTAAGAAGGATTTGGACTCGTACCTCAAGGCCCGGGCGCCAGTTACTT
TTCTATCGGAATTACGTGGTCACTTGCAGGTGACAAGCGAGCCAGGAACTCGTTACAACATGGCGCTGAT
GAATGCTCTGGTCATGTATGTGGGAACTCAGGCGATTGCTTTGATCAGAAACAAAAACTTTGTGCCCAAC
ACCTCGAACATAGCACACAGCGCCCACATGGATATCTTCCAGAATCTTGCTGTTGACTTGGATACGGAGG
GTCGCTATCTGTTCTTGAATGCGATTGCGAACCAGTTGCGCTATCCCAACAGCCACACGCACTACTTCAG
CTGTGCGGTGCTGCATCTGTTTGCCGAGGCCAACTCGGAGGCAATTCAGGAGCAGATCACTCGCGTACTT
CTGGAACGATTGATCGTGAACCGCCCGCATCCTTGGGGACTGTTGATCACTTTTATTGAGCTGATCAAAA
ATCCCATCTACAAGTTCTGGGACCATGACTTTGTGCACTGTGCGCCAGAGATCACCAAGCTCTTTGAATC
GGTGGCCCGTTCCTGTCTGGCCAAGTCGAACGTCACCCAGCAGTTGAACATGCCCGTCGTCGATGGCGAG
GGCCAGGAGGTAGCCACCATCAACTGATCTAGAGGGCCCGCGGTTCGAAGGTAAGCCTATCCCTAACCCT
CTCCTCGGTCTCGATTCTACGCGTACCGGTCATCATCACCATCACCATTGAGTTTAAACCCGCTGATCAG
CCTCGACTGTGCCTTCTAAGGCCTGAGCTCGCTGATCAGCCTCGATCGAGGATCCAGACATGATAAGATA
CATTGATGAGTTTGGACAAACCACAACTAGAATGCAGTGAAAAAAATGCTTTATTTGTGAAATTTGTGAT
GCTATTGCTTTATTTGTAACCATTATAAGCTGCAATAAACAAGTTAACAACAACAATTGCATTCATTTTA
TGTTTCAGGTTCAGGGGGAGGTGTGGGAGGTTTTTTAAAGCAAGTAAAACCTCTACAAATGTGGTATGGC
TGATTATGATCAGTCGACCGATGCCCTTGAGAGCCTTCAACCCAGTCAGCTCCTTCCGGTGGGCGCGGGG
CATGACTATCGTCGCCGCACTTATGACTGTCTTCTTTATCATGCAACTCGTAGGACAGGTGCCGGCAGCG
CTCTGGGTCATTTTCGGCGAGGACCGCTTTCGCTGGAGCGCGACGATGATCGGCCTGTCGCTTGCGGTAT
TCGGAATCTTGCACGCCCTCGCTCAAGCCTTCGTCACTGGTCCCGCCACCAAACGTTTCGGCGAGAAGCA
GGCCATTATCGCCGGCATGGCGGCCGACGCGCTGGGCTACGTCTTGCTGGCGTTCGCGACGCGAGGCTGG
ATGGCCTTCCCCATTATGATTCTTCTCGCTTCCGGCGGCATCGGGATGCCCGCGTTGCAGGCCATGCTGT
CCAGGCAGGTAGATGACGACCATCAGGGACAGCTTCAAGGATCGCTCGCGGCTCTTACCAGCCAGCAAAA
GGCCAGGAACCGTAAAAAGGCCGCGTTGCTGGCGTTTTTCCATAGGCTCCGCCCCCCTGACGAGCATCAC
AAAAATCGACGCTCAAGTCAGAGGTGGCGAAACCCGACAGGACTATAAAGATACCAGGCGTTTCCCCCTG
GAAGCTCCCTCGTGCGCTCTCCTGTTCCGACCCTGCCGCTTACCGGATACCTGTCCGCCTTTCTCCCTTC
GGGAAGCGTGGCGCTTTCTCAATGCTCACGCTGTAGGTATCTCAGTTCGGTGTAGGTCGTTCGCTCCAAG
CTGGGCTGTGTGCACGAACCCCCCGTTCAGCCCGACCGCTGCGCCTTATCCGGTAACTATCGTCTTGAGT
CCAACCCGGTAAGACACGACTTATCGCCACTGGCAGCAGCCACTGGTAACAGGATTAGCAGAGCGAGGTA
TGTAGGCGGTGCTACAGAGTTCTTGAAGTGGTGGCCTAACTACGGCTACACTAGAAGGACAGTATTTGGT
ATCTGCGCTCTGCTGAAGCCAGTTACCTTCGGAAAAAGAGTTGGTAGCTCTTGATCCGGCAAACAAACCA
CCGCTGGTAGCGGTGGTTTTTTTGTTTGCAAGCAGCAGATTACGCGCAGAAAAAAAGGATCTCAAGAAGA
TCCTTTGATCTTTTCTACGGGGTCTGACGCTCAGTGGAACGAAAACTCACGTTAAGGGATTTTGGTCATG
AGATTATCAAAAAGGATCTTCACCTAGATCCTTTTAAATTAAAAATGAAGTTTTAAATCAATCTAAAGTA
TATATGAGTAAACTTGGTCTGACAGTTACCAATGCTTAATCAGTGAGGCACCTATCTCAGCGATCTGTCT
ATTTCGTTCATCCATAGTTGCCTGACTCCCCGTCGTGTAGATAACTACGATACGGGAGGGCTTACCATCT
GGCCCCAGTGCTGCAATGATACCGCGAGACCCACGCTCACCGGCTCCAGATTTATCAGCAATAAACCAGC
CAGCCGGAAGGGCCGAGCGCAGAAGTGGTCCTGCAACTTTATCCGCCTCCATCCAGTCTATTAATTGTTG
CCGGGAAGCTAGAGTAAGTAGTTCGCCAGTTAATAGTTTGCGCAACGTTGTTGCCATTGCTGCAGGCATC
GTGGTGTCACGCTCGTCGTTTGGTATGGCTTCATTCAGCTCCGGTTCCCAACGATCAAGGCGAGTTACAT
GATCCCCCATGTTGTGCAAAAAAGCGGTTAGCTCCTTCGGTCCTCCGATCGTTGTCAGAAGTAAGTTGGC
CGCAGTGTTATCACTCATGGTTATGGCAGCACTGCATAATTCTCTTACTGTCATGCCATCCGTAAGATGC
TTTTCTGTGACTGGTGAGTACTCAACCAAGTCATTCTGAGAATAGTGTATGCGGCGACCGAGTTGCTCTT
GCCCGGCGTCAACACGGGATAATACCGCGCCACATAGCAGAACTTTAAAAGTGCTCATCATTGGAAAACG
TTCTTCGGGGCGAAAACTCTCAAGGATCTTACCGCTGTTGAGATCCAGTTCGATGTAACCCACTCGTGCA
CCCAACTGATCTTCAGCATCTTTTACTTTCACCAGCGTTTCTGGGTGAGCAAAAACAGGAAGGCAAAATG
CCGCAAAAAAGGGAATAAGGGCGACACGGAAATGTTGAATACTCATACTCTTCCTTTTTCAATATTATTG
AAGCATTTATCAGGGTTATTGTCTCATGAGCGGATACATATTTGAATGTATTTAGAAAAATAAACAAATA
GGGGTTCCGCGCACATTTCCCCGAAAAGTGCCACCTGACGTCTAAGAAACCATTATTATCATGACATTAA
CCTATAAAAATAGGCGTATCACGAGGCCCTTTCGT
